Addgene plasmid #226131: pAM295
Purpose: Expression of Ufd1R64C-3C-His6
Depositing lab: Andreas Martin. Depositing organization: University of California, Berkeley. Publication: The Ufd1 cofactor determines the linkage specificity of polyubiquitin chain engagement by the AAA+ ATPase Cdc48. Williams C, Dong KC, Arkinson C, Martin A. Mol Cell. 2023 Mar 2;83(5):759-769.e7. doi: 10.1016/j.molcel.2023.01.016. Epub 2023 Feb 2. PubMed 36736315.
Backbone
  Vector backbone: pET DUET
  Vector type: Bacterial Expression
Growth in bacteria
  Bacterial resistance: Kanamycin, 50 μg/mL
  Growth temperature: 37°C
  Growth strain: DH5alpha
  Copy number: High Copy
Gene/Insert
  Gene/Insert name: Ufd1R64C-3C-His6
  Species: S. cerevisiae (budding yeast)
  Mutation: R64C
  Cloning method: Unknown
  Sequencing primers: 5′ Unknown
Terms and licenses: Academic/Nonprofit Terms; Industry Terms: Not Available to Industry
How to cite: pAM295 was a gift from Andreas Martin (Addgene plasmid # 226131 ; http://n2t.net/addgene:226131 ; RRID:Addgene_226131)
