[The description below was written by a language model from this plasmid's Addgene catalogue record and pLannotate feature annotations shown in this document.]
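Description:
pAM295 is a bacterial expression plasmid for producing the R64C point mutant of Saccharomyces cerevisiae Ufd1 with a C-terminal 3C protease site and His6 tag. The catalogue lists the backbone as pET DUET. However, the annotated 6,391-nt sequence shows only a single T7 expression cassette, and its overall layout resembles a standard kanamycin-resistant pET vector. It replicates in E. coli from a ColE1/pMB1-type origin accompanied by the bom site and the rop gene. The repository nonetheless lists it as high copy, although rop normally moderates copy number. Selection is by kanamycin through an aph(3')-Ia cassette. An f1 origin is also present, along with short tetracycline-resistance gene fragments that are non-functional remnants of pBR322 ancestry.

Expression is driven by a T7 promoter followed by a lac operator, and the plasmid carries its own lacI gene. Transcription therefore depends on a host supplying T7 RNA polymerase and is induced with IPTG. A T7 gene 10 ribosome binding site precedes an annotated T7 tag leader sequence upstream of the UFD1 coding region. The table alone does not establish whether this leader is translated in frame with Ufd1. Downstream of UFD1 there is a short gap, consistent with the 3C cleavage site named in the insert, followed by a histidine tag and the T7 terminator. The His tag allows nickel-affinity purification, and the protease site allows its removal afterward.

Ufd1 is a cofactor of the AAA+ ATPase Cdc48 that acts in ubiquitin-dependent degradation pathways. The associated study examined how Ufd1 determines which polyubiquitin chain linkages Cdc48 engages. The record does not state the purpose of the R64C substitution, although introducing a single cysteine is a common strategy for site-specific labelling or crosslinking.
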