Features (pLannotate 1.2.2; 20 found; start..end, strand, type, name):
    849..926     -  promoter       lacI promoter: lacI
    934..1213    -  CDS            TcR (fragment): tetracycline efflux protein; tet; confers resistance to tetracycline
   1235..1253    +  promoter       T7 promoter: promoter for bacteriophage T7 RNA polymerase
   1254..1278    +  protein_bind   lac operator: The lac repressor binds to the lac operator to inhibit transcription in E. coli. This inhibition can be relieved by adding lactose or isopropyl-β-D-thiogalactopyranoside (IPTG). lac repressor encoded by lacI
   1293..1315    +  RBS            RBS: efficient ribosome binding site from bacteriophage T7 gene 10 (Olins and Rangwala, 1989)
   1323..1355    +  CDS            T7 tag (gene 10 leader): leader peptide from bacteriophage T7 gene 10 promotes efficient translation in E. coli
   1377..2459    +  CDS            UFD1: UFD1_YEAST - Also known as PIP3. Experimental evidence at protein level: Swiss-Prot protein existence level 1. Functions at a post-ubiquitation step in the ubiquitin fusion degradation (UFD) pathway. Has a role in the endoplasmic reticulum- associated degradation (ERAD) pathway. Required for the proteasome- dependent processing/activation of MGA2 and SPT23 transcription factors leading to the subsequent expression of OLE1. Has an additional role in the turnover of OLE1 where it targets ubiquitinated OLE1 and other proteins to the ERAD. From Saccharomyces cerevisiae (strain ATCC 204508 / S288c)
   2490..2507    +  CDS            9xHis (fragment): 9xHis affinity tag
   2517..2566    +  CDS            SET1 (fragment): solubility-enhancement tag derived from T7 phage gene 10B
   2574..2621    +  terminator     T7 terminator: transcription terminator for bacteriophage T7 RNA polymerase
   2658..3086    +  rep_origin     f1 ori (sequence partly withheld): f1 bacteriophage origin of replication; arrow indicates direction of (+) strand synthesis
   3139..3196    +  promoter       AmpR promoter (fragment): bla
   3205..4020    -  CDS            KanR: aminoglycoside phosphotransferase; aph(3')-Ia; confers resistance to kanamycin in bacteria or G418 (Geneticin®) in eukaryotes
   4142..4730    +  rep_origin     ori: high-copy-number ColE1/pMB1/pBR322/pUC origin of replication
   4916..5055    -  misc_feature   bom: basis of mobility region from pBR322
   5157..5348    -  CDS            rop: Rop protein, which maintains plasmids at low copy number; rop
   5365..5745    +  CDS            YPB1_ECOLX: Protein predicted: Swiss-Prot protein existence level 4. From Escherichia coli.
   5817..6108    -  CDS            TcR (fragment): tetracycline efflux protein; tet; confers resistance to tetracycline
   6123..6144    -  protein_bind   CAP binding site: CAP binding activates transcription in the presence of cAMP. E. coli catabolite activator protein
   6157..848     -  CDS            lacI (across the origin): lac repressor; lacI; The lac repressor binds to the lac operator to inhibit transcription in E. coli. This inhibition can be relieved by adding lactose or isopropyl-β-D-thiogalactopyranoside (IPTG).
>Addgene plasmid #226131 | pAM295 | addgene full sequence | sequence record 446598 | Addgene NGS Result
ATATAACATGAGCTGTCTTCGGTATCGTCGTATCCCACTACCGAGATATCCGCACCAACGCGCAGCCCGG
ACTCGGTAATGGCGCGCATTGCGCCCAGCGCCATCTGATCGTTGGCAACCAGCATCGCAGTGGGAACGAT
GCCCTCATTCAGCATTTGCATGGTTTGTTGAAAACCGGACATGGCACTCCAGTCGCCTTCCCGTTCCGCT
ATCGGCTGAATTTGATTGCGAGTGAGATATTTATGCCAGCCAGCCAGACGCAGACGCGCCGAGACAGAAC
TTAATGGGCCCGCTAACAGCGCGATTTGCTGGTGACCCAATGCGACCAGATGCTCCACGCCCAGTCGCGT
ACCGTCTTCATGGGAGAAAATAATACTGTTGATGGGTGTCTGGTCAGAGACATCAAGAAATAACGCCGGA
ACATTAGTGCAGGCAGCTTCCACAGCAATGGCATCCTGGTCATCCAGCGGATAGTTAATGATCAGCCCAC
TGACGCGTTGCGCGAGAAGATTGTGCACCGCCGCTTTACAGGCTTCGACGCCGCTTCGTTCTACCATCGA
CACCACCACGCTGGCACCCAGTTGATCGGCGCGAGATTTAATCGCCGCGACAATTTGCGACGGCGCGTGC
AGGGCCAGACTGGAGGTGGCAACGCCAATCAGCAACGACTGTTTGCCCGCCAGTTGTTGTGCCACGCGGT
TGGGAATGTAATTCAGCTCCGCCATCGCCGCTTCCACTTTTTCCCGCGTTTTCGCAGAAACGTGGCTGGC
CTGGTTCACCACGCGGGAAACGGTCTGATAAGAGACACCGGCATACTCTGCGACATCGTATAACGTTACT
GGTTTCACATTCACCACCCTGAATTGACTCTCTTCCGGGCGCTATCATGCCATACCGCGAAAGGTTTTGC
GCCATTCGATGGTGTCCGGGATCTCGACGCTCTCCCTTATGCGACTCCTGCATTAGGAAGCAGCCCAGTA
GTAGGTTGAGGCCGTTGAGCACCGCCGCCGCAAGGAATGGTGCATGCAAGGAGATGGCGCCCAACAGTCC
CCCGGCCACGGGGCCTGCCACCATACCCACGCCGAAACAAGCGCTCATGAGCCCGAAGTGGCGAGCCCGA
TCTTCCCCATCGGTGATGTCGGCGATATAGGCGCCAGCAACCGCACCTGTGGCGCCGGTGATGCCGGCCA
CGATGCGTCCGGCGTAGAGGATCGAGATCTCGATCCCGCGAAATTAATACGACTCACTATAGGGGAATTG
TGAGCGGATAACAATTCCCCTCTAGAAATAATTTTGTTTAACTTTAAGAAGGAGATATACATATGGCTAG
CATGACTGGTGGACAGCAAATGGGTCGCGGATCCGAATTCGAGCTCATGTTTTCTGGCTTTAGTTCTTTT
GGCGGCGGAAATGGTTTTGTAAATATGCCTCAAACGTTTGAGGAGTTCTTTAGATGCTACCCTATAGCTA
TGATGAATGATAGAATACGGAAGGATGACGCAAACTTCGGCGGGAAAATATTCCTGCCACCAAGTGCTCT
AAGCAAACTATCCATGTTGAACATATGCTACCCCATGCTTTTTAAACTAACTGCCAATGAAACTGGACGT
GTGACACATGGAGGTGTTTTAGAATTTATTGCTGAAGAGGGCAGAGTTTACTTACCACAATGGATGATGG
AAACTTTGGGTATACAGCCAGGATCTCTACTGCAAATTTCATCTACTGATGTACCTCTGGGCCAGTTTGT
GAAGTTAGAACCTCAGTCTGTAGATTTCTTGGATATTTCCGACCCCAAAGCAGTTTTGGAAAACGTACTG
AGGAATTTCTCGACTTTGACCGTGGACGATGTTATTGAGATTAGTTACAATGGTAAAACTTTCAAAATTA
AGATCTTAGAAGTCAAACCAGAATCATCATCGAAGAGTATATGTGTCATTGAAACAGATTTAGTAACAGA
TTTTGCTCCACCTGTAGGATATGTGGAACCGGATTACAAAGCGCTGAAAGCTCAGCAAGATAAAGAAAAA
AAGAATTCTTTTGGTAAGGGCCAAGTTTTGGATCCCTCGGTGCTTGGCCAGGGATCGATGTCCACAAGAA
TCGACTATGCGGGTATCGCTAACAGTAGCAGAAACAAACTATCTAAATTTGTAGGTCAGGGACAAAACAT
ATCTGGTAAAGCTCCGAAAGCGGAGCCCAAGCAAGATATAAAAGATATGAAGATAACGTTTGATGGCGAG
CCCGCCAAGCTAGATCTGCCTGAAGGCCAATTATTCTTTGGTTTCCCAATGGTCCTACCGAAAGAAGACG
AAGAAAGTGCCGCTGGTAGCAAATCCAGTGAACAAAATTTCCAAGGCCAAGGGATCTCACTAAGGAAGAG
CAATAAGAGAAAAACGAAAAGTGACCATGATTCGTCCAAGTCCAAGGCTCCCAAAAGCCCGGAAGTAATC
GAAATTGACCTGGAAGTTCTGTTCCAGGGGCCCCTCGAGCACCACCACCACCACCACTGAGATCCGGCTG
CTAACAAAGCCCGAAAGGAAGCTGAGTTGGCTGCTGCCACCGCTGAGCAATAACTAGCATAACCCCTTGG
GGCCTCTAAACGGGTCTTGAGGGGTTTTTTGCTGAAAGGAGGAACTATATCCGGATTGGCGAATGGG
[124 nt withheld, positions 2658-2781]
C
[91 nt withheld, positions 2783-2873]
A
[49 nt withheld, positions 2875-2923]
CCTTTGACGTTGGAGTCCACGTTCTTT
[37 nt withheld, positions 2951-2987]
ACCCTATCTCGGTCTATTCTTTTGATTTATAAGGGATTTTGCCGATTTCGGCCTATTGGTTAAAAAATGA
GCTGATTTAACAAAAATTTAACGCGAATTTTAACAAAATATTAACGCTTACAATTTAGGTGGCACTTTTC
GGGGAAATGTGCGCGGAACCCCTATTTGTTTATTTTTCTAAATACATTCAAATATGTATCCGCTCATGAA
TTAATTCTTAGAAAAACTCATCGAGCATCAAATGAAACTGCAATTTATTCATATCAGGATTATCAATACC
ATATTTTTGAAAAAGCCGTTTCTGTAATGAAGGAGAAAACTCACCGAGGCAGTTCCATAGGATGGCAAGA
TCCTGGTATCGGTCTGCGATTCCGACTCGTCCAACATCAATACAACCTATTAATTTCCCCTCGTCAAAAA
TAAGGTTATCAAGTGAGAAATCACCATGAGTGACGACTGAATCCGGTGAGAATGGCAAAAGTTTATGCAT
TTCTTTCCAGACTTGTTCAACAGGCCAGCCATTACGCTCGTCATCAAAATCACTCGCATCAACCAAACCG
TTATTCATTCGTGATTGCGCCTGAGCGAGACGAAATACGCGATCGCTGTTAAAAGGACAATTACAAACAG
GAATCGAATGCAACCGGCGCAGGAACACTGCCAGCGCATCAACAATATTTTCACCTGAATCAGGATATTC
TTCTAATACCTGGAATGCTGTTTTCCCGGGGATCGCAGTGGTGAGTAACCATGCATCATCAGGAGTACGG
ATAAAATGCTTGATGGTCGGAAGAGGCATAAATTCCGTCAGCCAGTTTAGTCTGACCATTTCATCTGTAA
CATCATTGGCAACGCTACCTTTGCCATGTTTCAGAAACAACTCTGGCGCATCGGGCTTCCCATACAATCG
ATAGATTGTCGCACCTGATTGCCCGACATTATCGCGAGCCCATTTATACCCATATAAATCAGCATCCATG
TTGGAATTTAATCGCGGCCTAGAGCAAGACGTTTCCCGTTGAATATGGCTCATAACACCCCTTGTATTAC
TGTTTATGTAAGCAGACAGTTTTATTGTTCATGACCAAAATCCCTTAACGTGAGTTTTCGTTCCACTGAG
CGTCAGACCCCGTAGAAAAGATCAAAGGATCTTCTTGAGATCCTTTTTTTCTGCGCGTAATCTGCTGCTT
GCAAACAAAAAAACCACCGCTACCAGCGGTGGTTTGTTTGCCGGATCAAGAGCTACCAACTCTTTTTCCG
AAGGTAACTGGCTTCAGCAGAGCGCAGATACCAAATACTGTCCTTCTAGTGTAGCCGTAGTTAGGCCACC
ACTTCAAGAACTCTGTAGCACCGCCTACATACCTCGCTCTGCTAATCCTGTTACCAGTGGCTGCTGCCAG
TGGCGATAAGTCGTGTCTTACCGGGTTGGACTCAAGACGATAGTTACCGGATAAGGCGCAGCGGTCGGGC
TGAACGGGGGGTTCGTGCACACAGCCCAGCTTGGAGCGAACGACCTACACCGAACTGAGATACCTACAGC
GTGAGCTATGAGAAAGCGCCACGCTTCCCGAAGGGAGAAAGGCGGACAGGTATCCGGTAAGCGGCAGGGT
CGGAACAGGAGAGCGCACGAGGGAGCTTCCAGGGGGAAACGCCTGGTATCTTTATAGTCCTGTCGGGTTT
CGCCACCTCTGACTTGAGCGTCGATTTTTGTGATGCTCGTCAGGGGGGCGGAGCCTATGGAAAAACGCCA
GCAACGCGGCCTTTTTACGGTTCCTGGCCTTTTGCTGGCCTTTTGCTCACATGTTCTTTCCTGCGTTATC
CCCTGATTCTGTGGATAACCGTATTACCGCCTTTGAGTGAGCTGATACCGCTCGCCGCAGCCGAACGACC
GAGCGCAGCGAGTCAGTGAGCGAGGAAGCGGAAGAGCGCCTGATGCGGTATTTTCTCCTTACGCATCTGT
GCGGTATTTCACACCGCAATGGTGCACTCTCAGTACAATCTGCTCTGATGCCGCATAGTTAAGCCAGTAT
ACACTCCGCTATCGCTACGTGACTGGGTCATGGCTGCGCCCCGACACCCGCCAACACCCGCTGACGCGCC
CTGACGGGCTTGTCTGCTCCCGGCATCCGCTTACAGACAAGCTGTGACCGTCTCCGGGAGCTGCATGTGT
CAGAGGTTTTCACCGTCATCACCGAAACGCGCGAGGCAGCTGCGGTAAAGCTCATCAGCGTGGTCGTGAA
GCGATTCACAGATGTCTGCCTGTTCATCCGCGTCCAGCTCGTTGAGTTTCTCCAGAAGCGTTAATGTCTG
GCTTCTGATAAAGCGGGCCATGTTAAGGGCGGTTTTTTCCTGTTTGGTCACTGATGCCTCCGTGTAAGGG
GGATTTCTGTTCATGGGGGTAATGATACCGATGAAACGAGAGAGGATGCTCACGATACGGGTTACTGATG
ATGAACATGCCCGGTTACTGGAACGTTGTGAGGGTAAACAACTGGCGGTATGGATGCGGCGGGACCAGAG
AAAAATCACTCAGGGTCAATGCCAGCGCTTCGTTAATACAGATGTAGGTGTTCCACAGGGTAGCCAGCAG
CATCCTGCGATGCAGATCCGGAACATAATGGTGCAGGGCGCTGACTTCCGCGTTTCCAGACTTTACGAAA
CACGGAAACCGAAGACCATTCATGTTGTTGCTCAGGTCGCAGACGTTTTGCAGCAGCAGTCGCTTCACGT
TCGCTCGCGTATCGGTGATTCATTCTGCTAACCAGTAAGGCAACCCCGCCAGCCTAGCCGGGTCCTCAAC
GACAGGAGCACGATCATGCGCACCCGTGGGGCCGCCATGCCGGCGATAATGGCCTGCTTCTCGCCGAAAC
GTTTGGTGGCGGGACCAGTGACGAAGGCTTGAGCGAGGGCGTGCAAGATTCCGAATACCGCAAGCGACAG
GCCGATCATCGTCGCGCTCCAGCGAAAGCGGTCCTCGCCGAAAATGACCCAGAGCGCTGCCGGCACCTGT
CCTACGAGTTGCATGATAAAGAAGACAGTCATAAGTGCGGCGACGATAGTCATGCCCCGCGCCCACCGGA
AGGAGCTGACTGGGTTGAAGGCTCTCAAGGGCATCGGTCGAGATCCCGGTGCCTAATGAGTGAGCTAACT
TACATTAATTGCGTTGCGCTCACTGCCCGCTTTCCAGTCGGGAAACCTGTCGTGCCAGCTGCATTAATGA
ATCGGCCAACGCGCGGGGAGAGGCGGTTTGCGTATTGGGCGCCAGGGTGGTTTTTCTTTTCACCAGTGAG
ACGGGCAACAGCTGATTGCCCTTCACCGCCTGGCCCTGAGAGAGTTGCAGCAAGCGGTCCACGCTGGTTT
GCCCCAGCAGGCGAAAATCCTGTTTGATGGTGGTTAACGGCGGG
